Addgene plasmid #89466: pcdna DSG-2 Tailless
Purpose: DSG-2 tailless control
Depositing lab: Daniel Conway. Depositing organization: Virginia Commonwealth University. Publication: The Desmosomal Cadherin Desmoglein-2 Experiences Mechanical Tension as Demonstrated by a FRET-Based Tension Biosensor Expressed in Living Cells. Baddam SR, Arsenovic PT, Narayanan V, Duggan NR, Mayer CR, Newman ST, Abutaleb DA, Mohan A, Kowalczyk AP, Conway DE. Cells. 2018 Jun 26;7(7). pii: cells7070066. doi: 10.3390/cells7070066. PubMed 29949915.
Backbone
  Vector backbone: pcdna 3.1
  Total vector size (bp): 9200
  Vector type: Mammalian Expression
  Selectable markers: Neomycin (select with G418)
Growth in bacteria
  Bacterial resistance: Ampicillin, 100 μg/mL
  Growth temperature: 37°C
  Growth strain: DH5alpha
  Copy number: High Copy
Gene/Insert
  Gene/Insert name: desmoglein-2 (alt name: DSG-2)
  Species: H. sapiens (human)
  Insert size (bp): 3760
  Entrez Gene: DSG2 (a.k.a. CDHF5, HDGC)
Terms and licenses: Academic/Nonprofit Terms; Industry Terms: Not Available to Industry
How to cite: pcdna DSG-2 Tailless was a gift from Daniel Conway (Addgene plasmid # 89466 ; http://n2t.net/addgene:89466 ; RRID:Addgene_89466)
