[The description below was written by a language model from this plasmid's Addgene catalogue record and pLannotate feature annotations shown in this document.]
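Description:
pcdna DSG-2 Tailless is a mammalian expression plasmid of about 9.2 kb built on the pcDNA 3.1 backbone, carrying a truncated human desmoglein-2 (DSG2) fused to a pair of fluorescent proteins. It is maintained in E. coli as a high-copy plasmid through a ColE1/pUC-type origin with ampicillin selection from the β-lactamase gene. An f1 origin is also present. For selection in mammalian cells, an SV40 early promoter drives a neomycin phosphotransferase gene followed by an SV40 polyadenylation signal, conferring G418 resistance.

The expression cassette uses the CMV immediate early enhancer and promoter, with a T7 promoter just upstream of the insert, and ends in the bovine growth hormone polyadenylation signal. The annotated coding region begins with a DSG2 fragment rather than the full-length cadherin. This is followed directly by the cyan fluorescent protein mTFP1, a short unannotated interval, and then the yellow fluorescent protein mVenus at the end of the cassette. mTFP1 and mVenus form a FRET donor and acceptor pair, and the gap between them would fit a linker, although the feature table does not identify it. Because the module sits at the C-terminal end with no DSG2 sequence annotated after it, the protein appears to lack the distal cytoplasmic tail.

The record describes the construct as the tailless control for a FRET-based desmoglein-2 tension biosensor used in living cells. In such designs, a sensor that is not flanked on both sides by load-bearing protein cannot be stretched. It therefore typically provides a no-tension reference against which FRET from the full-length sensor is compared.
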