Features (pLannotate 1.2.2; 22 found; start..end, strand, type, name):
    136..515     +  enhancer       CMV enhancer: human cytomegalovirus immediate early enhancer
    516..719     +  promoter       CMV promoter: human cytomegalovirus (CMV) immediate early promoter
    715..748     +  LTR            5' LTR (truncated) (fragment): truncated 5' long terminal repeat (LTR) from HIV-1
    764..782     +  promoter       T7 promoter: promoter for bacteriophage T7 RNA polymerase
    898..3132    +  CDS            DSG2 (fragment): DSG2_HUMAN - Also known as CDHF5. Experimental evidence at protein level: Swiss-Prot protein existence level 1. Component of intercellular desmosome junctions. Involved in the interaction of plaque proteins and intermediate filaments mediating cell-cell adhesion. From Homo sapiens (Human).
   3106..3813    +  CDS            mTFP1: mTFP1 is a basic (constitutively fluorescent) cyan fluorescent protein published in 2006, derived from Clavularia sp.. It has low acid sensitivity.
   3934..4650    +  CDS            mVenus: mVenus is a basic (constitutively fluorescent) yellow fluorescent protein published in 2006, derived from Aequorea victoria. It is reported to be a rapidly-maturing monomer with moderate acid sensitivity.
   4701..4925    +  polyA_signal   bGH poly(A) signal: bovine growth hormone polyadenylation signal
   4929..4950    +  promoter       SV40 promoter (fragment): SV40 enhancer and early promoter
   4971..5399    +  rep_origin     f1 ori (sequence partly withheld): f1 bacteriophage origin of replication; arrow indicates direction of (+) strand synthesis
   5413..5742    +  promoter       SV40 promoter: SV40 enhancer and early promoter
   5809..6600    +  CDS            neo: KKA2_KLEPN - Also known as kan, nptII. Experimental evidence at protein level: Swiss-Prot protein existence level 1. Resistance to kanamycin, neomycin, paromomycin, ribostamycin, butirosin and gentamicin B. From Klebsiella pneumoniae.
   6624..6782    +  CDS            ble (fragment): BLE_KLEPN - Experimental evidence at protein level: Swiss-Prot protein existence level 1. Binding protein with a strong affinity to the bleomycin family of antibiotics. Binds to CL990; an antimitotic-antibiotic compound. From Klebsiella pneumoniae.
   6777..6898    +  polyA_signal   SV40 poly(A) signal: SV40 polyadenylation signal
   6971..6987    -  protein_bind   lac operator: The lac repressor binds to the lac operator to inhibit transcription in E. coli. This inhibition can be relieved by adding lactose or isopropyl-β-D-thiogalactopyranoside (IPTG). lac repressor encoded by lacI
   6995..7025    -  promoter       lac promoter: promoter for the E. coli lac operon
   7040..7061    -  protein_bind   CAP binding site: CAP binding activates transcription in the presence of cAMP. E. coli catabolite activator protein
   7074..7166    -  CDS            lacI (fragment): lac repressor; lacI; The lac repressor binds to the lac operator to inhibit transcription in E. coli. This inhibition can be relieved by adding lactose or isopropyl-β-D-thiogalactopyranoside (IPTG).
   7349..7937    -  rep_origin     ori: high-copy-number ColE1/pMB1/pBR322/pUC origin of replication
   8108..8968    -  CDS            AmpR: β-lactamase; bla; confers resistance to ampicillin, carbenicillin, and related antibiotics
   8969..9073    -  promoter       AmpR promoter: bla
   9132..9184    -  misc_feature   bom (fragment): basis of mobility region from pBR322
>Addgene plasmid #89466 | pcdna DSG-2 Tailless | addgene full sequence | sequence record 177028 | Addgene NGS Result
TGGAGGTCGCTGAGTAGTGCGCGAGCAAAATTTAAGCTACAACAAGGCAAGGCTTGACCGACAATTGCAT
GAAGAATCTGCTTAGGGTTAGGCGTTTTGCGCTGCTTCGCGATGTACGGGCCAGATATACGCGTTGACAT
TGATTATTGACTAGTTATTAATAGTAATCAATTACGGGGTCATTAGTTCATAGCCCATATATGGAGTTCC
GCGTTACATAACTTACGGTAAATGGCCCGCCTGGCTGACCGCCCAACGACCCCCGCCCATTGACGTCAAT
AATGACGTATGTTCCCATAGTAACGCCAATAGGGACTTTCCATTGACGTCAATGGGTGGAGTATTTACGG
TAAACTGCCCACTTGGCAGTACATCAAGTGTATCATATGCCAAGTACGCCCCCTATTGACGTCAATGACG
GTAAATGGCCCGCCTGGCATTATGCCCAGTACATGACCTTATGGGACTTTCCTACTTGGCAGTACATCTA
CGTATTAGTCATCGCTATTACCATGGTGATGCGGTTTTGGCAGTACATCAATGGGCGTGGATAGCGGTTT
GACTCACGGGGATTTCCAAGTCTCCACCCCATTGACGTCAATGGGAGTTTGTTTTGGCACCAAAATCAAC
GGGACTTTCCAAAATGTCGTAACAACTCCGCCCCATTGACGCAAATGGGCGGTAGGCGTGTACGGTGGGA
GGTCTATATAAGCAGAGCTCTCTGGCTAACTAGAGAACCCACTGCTTACTGGCTTATCGAAATTAATACG
ACTCACTATAGGGAGACCCAAGCTGGCTAGCGTTTAAACTTAAGCTTGGTACCGAGCTCGGATCCACTAG
TCCAGTGTGGTGGAATTCTGCAGATATCCAGCACAGTGGCGGCCGCTCGAGGGTGCGATGGCGCGGAGCC
CGGGACGCGCGTACGCCCTGCTGCTTCTCCTGATCTGCTTTAACGTTGGAAGTGGACTTCACTTACAGGT
CTTAAGCACAAGAAATGAAAATAAGCTGCTTCCTAAACATCCTCATTTAGTGCGGCAAAAGCGCGCCTGG
ATCACCGCCCCCGTGGCTCTTCGGGAGGGAGAGGATCTGTCCAAGAAGAATCCAATTGCCAAGATACATT
CTGATCTTGCAGAAGAAAGAGGACTCAAAATTACTTACAAATACACTGGAAAAGGGATTACAGAGCCACC
TTTTGGTATATTTGTCTTTAACAAAGATACTGGAGAACTGAATGTTACCAGCATTCTTGATCGAGAAGAA
ACACCATTTTTTCTGCTAACAGGTTACGCTTTGGATGCAAGAGGAAACAATGTAGAGAAACCCTTAGAGC
TACGCATTAAGGTTCTTGATATCAATGACAACGAACCAGTGTTCACACAGGATGTCTTTGTTGGGTCTGT
TGAAGAGTTGAGTGCAGCACATACTCTTGTGATGAAAATCAATGCAACAGATGCAGATGAGCCCAATACC
CTGAATTCGAAAATTTCCTATAGAATCGTATCTCTGGAGCCTGCTTATCCTCCAGTGTTCTACCTAAATA
AAGATACAGGAGAGATTTATACAACCAGTGTTACCTTGGACAGAGAGGAACACAGCAGCTACACTTTGAC
AGTAGAAGCAAGAGATGGCAATGGAGAAGTTACAGACAAACCTGTAAAACAAGCTCAAGTTCAGATTCGT
ATTTTGGATGTCAATGACAATATACCTGTAGTAGAAAATAAAGTGCTTGAAGGGATGGTTGAAGAAAATC
AAGTCAATGTAGAAGTTACGCGCATAAAAGTGTTCGATGCAGATGAAATAGGTTCTGATAATTGGCTGGC
AAATTTTACATTTGCATCAGGAAATGAAGGAGGTTATTTCCACATAGAAACAGATGCTCAAACTAACGAA
GGAATTGTGACCCTTATTAAGGAAGTAGATTATGAAGAAATGAAGAATCTTGACTTCAGTGTTATTGTCG
CTAATAAAGCAGCTTTTCACAAGTCGATTAGGAGTAAATACAAGCCTACACCCATTCCCATCAAGGTCAA
AGTGAAAAATGTGAAAGAAGGCATTCATTTTAAAAGCAGCGTCATCTCAATTTATGTTAGCGAGAGCATG
GATAGATCAAGCAAAGGCCAAATAATTGGAAATTTTCAAGCTTTTGATGAGGACACTGGACTACCAGCCC
ATGCAAGATATGTAAAATTAGAAGATAGAGATAATTGGATCTCTGTGGATTCTGTCACATCTGAAATTAA
ACTTGCAAAACTTCCTGATTTTGAATCTAGATATGTTCAAAATGGCACATACACTGTAAAGATTGTGGCC
ATATCAGAAGATTATCCTAGAAAAACCATCACTGGCACAGTCCTTATCAATGTTGAAGACATCAACGACA
ACTGTCCCACACTGATAGAGCCTGTGCAGACAATCTGTCACGATGCAGAGTATGTGAATGTTACTGCAGA
GGACCTGGATGGACACCCAAACAGTGGCCCTTTCAGTTTCTCCGTCATTGACAAACCACCTGGCATGGCA
GAAAAATGGAAAATAGCACGCCAAGAAAGTACCAGTGTGCTGCTGCAACAAAGTGAGAAAAAGCTTGGGA
GAAGTGAAATTCAGTTCCTGATTTCAGACAATCAGGGTTTTAGTTGTCCTGAAAAGCAGGTCCTTACACT
CACAGTTTGTGAGTGTCTGCATGGCAGCGGCTGCAGGGAAGCACAGCATGACTCCTATGTGGGCCTGGGA
CCCGCAGCAATTGCGCTCATGATTTTGGCCTTTCTGCTCCTGCTATTGGTACCACTTTTACTGCTGATGT
GCCATTGCGGAAAGGGCGCCAAAGGCTTTACCCCCATACCTGGCACCATAGAGATGCTGCATCCTTGGAA
TAATGAAGGAGCACCACCTGAAGACAAGGTGGTGCCATCATTTCTGCCAGTGGATCAAGGGGGCAGTCTA
GTAGGAAGAAATGGAGTAGGAGGTATGGCCAAGGAAGCCACGATGAAAGGAAGTAGCTCTGCTTCCATTG
TCAAAGGGCAACATGAGATGTCCGAGATGGATGGAAGGTGGGAAGAACACAGAAGCCTGCTTTCTGGTAG
AGCTACCCAGTTTACAGGGGTCGAGATGGTGAGCAAGGGCGAGGAGACCACAATGGGCGTAATCAAGCCC
GACATGAAGATCAAGCTGAAGATGGAGGGCAACGTGAATGGCCACGCCTTCGTGATCGAGGGCGAGGGCG
AGGGCAAGCCCTACGACGGCACCAACACCATCAACCTGGAGGTGAAGGAGGGAGCCCCCCTGCCCTTCTC
CTACGACATTCTGACCACCGCGTTCGCCTACGGCAACAGGGCCTTCACCAAGTACCCCGACGACATCCCC
AACTACTTCAAGCAGTCCTTCCCCGAGGGCTACTCTTGGGAGCGCACCATGACCTTCGAGGACAAGGGCA
TCGTGAAGGTGAAGTCCGACATCTCCATGGAGGAGGACTCCTTCATCTACGAGATACACCTCAAGGGCGA
GAACTTCCCCCCCAACGGCCCCGTGATGCAGAAGAAGACCACCGGCTGGGACGCCTCCACCGAGAGGATG
TACGTGCGCGACGGCGTGCTGAAGGGCGACGTCAAGCACAAGCTGCTGCTGGAGGGCGGCGGCCACCACC
GCGTTGACTTCAAGACCATCTACAGGGCCAAGAAGGCGGTGAAGCTGCCCGACTATCACTTTGTGGACCA
CCGCATCGAGATCCTGAACCACGACAAGGACTACAACAAGGTGACCGTTTACGAGAGCGCCGTGGCCCGC
AACTCCACCGACGGCATGGACGAGCTGTACAAGGGGCCAGGTGGTGCAGGGCCAGGTGGTGCAGGGCCAG
GTGGTGCAGGGCCAGGTGGTGCAGGGCCCGGTGGTGCAGGTCCAGGTGGTGCAGGTCCAGGTGGTGCAGG
TCCAGGTGGTGCTATGGTGAGCAAGGGCGAGGAGCTGTTCACCGGGGTGGTGCCCATCCTGGTCGAGCTG
GACGGCGACGTAAACGGCCACAAGTTCAGCGTGTCCGGCGAGGGCGAGGGCGATGCCACCTACGGCAAGC
TGACCCTGAAGCTGATCTGCACCACCGGCAAGCTGCCCGTGCCCTGGCCCACCCTCGTGACCACCCTGGG
CTACGGCCTGCAGTGCTTCGCCCGCTACCCCGACCACATGAAGCAGCACGACTTCTTCAAGTCCGCCATG
CCCGAAGGCTACGTCCAGGAGCGCACCATCTTCTTCAAGGACGACGGCAACTACAAGACCCGCGCCGAGG
TGAAGTTCGAGGGCGACACCCTGGTGAACCGCATCGAGCTGAAGGGCATCGACTTCAAGGAGGACGGCAA
CATCCTGGGGCACAAGCTGGAGTACAACTACAACAGCCACAACGTCTATATCACCGCCGACAAGCAGAAG
AACGGCATCAAGGCCAACTTCAAGATCCGCCACAACATCGAGGACGGCGGCGTGCAGCTCGCCGACCACT
ACCAGCAGAACACCCCCATCGGCGACGGCCCCGTGCTGCTGCCCGACAACCACTACCTGAGCTACCAGTC
CAAACTGAGCAAAGACCCCAACGAGAAGCGCGATCACATGGTCCTGCTGGAGTTCGTGACCGCCGCCGGG
ATCACTCTCGGCATGGACGAGCTGTACAAGGCGGCCGCTCGAGTCTAGAGGGCCCGTTTAAACCCGCTGA
TCAGCCTCGACTGTGCCTTCTAGTTGCCAGCCATCTGTTGTTTGCCCCTCCCCCGTGCCTTCCTTGACCC
TGGAAGGTGCCACTCCCACTGTCCTTTCCTAATAAAATGAGGAAATTGCATCGCATTGTCTGAGTAGGTG
TCATTCTATTCTGGGGGGTGGGGTGGGGCAGGACAGCAAGGGGGAGGATTGGGAAGACAATAGCAGGCAT
GCTGGGGATGCGGTGGGCTCTATGGCTTCTGAGGCGGAAAGAACCAGCTGGGGCTCTAGGGGGTATCCCC
[124 nt withheld, positions 4971-5094]
C
[91 nt withheld, positions 5096-5186]
A
[49 nt withheld, positions 5188-5236]
CCTTTGACGTTGGAGTCCACGTTCTTT
[37 nt withheld, positions 5264-5300]
ACCCTATCTCGGTCTATTCTTTTGATTTATAAGGGATTTTGCCGATTTCGGCCTATTGGTTAAAAAATGA
GCTGATTTAACAAAAATTTAACGCGAATTAATTCTGTGGAATGTGTGTCAGTTAGGGTGTGGAAAGTCCC
CAGGCTCCCCAGCAGGCAGAAGTATGCAAAGCATGCATCTCAATTAGTCAGCAACCAGGTGTGGAAAGTC
CCCAGGCTCCCCAGCAGGCAGAAGTATGCAAAGCATGCATCTCAATTAGTCAGCAACCATAGTCCCGCCC
CTAACTCCGCCCATCCCGCCCCTAACTCCGCCCAGTTCCGCCCATTCTCCGCCCCATGGCTGACTAATTT
TTTTTATTTATGCAGAGGCCGAGGCCGCCTCTGCCTCTGAGCTATTCCAGAAGTAGTGAGGAGGCTTTTT
TGGAGGCCTAGGCTTTTGCAAAAAGCTCCCGGGAGCTTGTATATCCATTTTCGGATCTGATCAAGAGACA
GGATGAGGATCGTTTCGCATGATTGAACAAGATGGATTGCACGCAGGTTCTCCGGCCGCTTGGGTGGAGA
GGCTATTCGGCTATGACTGGGCACAACAGACAATCGGCTGCTCTGATGCCGCCGTGTTCCGGCTGTCAGC
GCAGGGGCGCCCGGTTCTTTTTGTCAAGACCGACCTGTCCGGTGCCCTGAATGAACTGCAGGACGAGGCA
GCGCGGCTATCGTGGCTGGCCACGACGGGCGTTCCTTGCGCAGCTGTGCTCGACGTTGTCACTGAAGCGG
GAAGGGACTGGCTGCTATTGGGCGAAGTGCCGGGGCAGGATCTCCTGTCATCTCACCTTGCTCCTGCCGA
GAAAGTATCCATCATGGCTGATGCAATGCGGCGGCTGCATACGCTTGATCCGGCTACCTGCCCATTCGAC
CACCAAGCGAAACATCGCATCGAGCGAGCACGTACTCGGATGGAAGCCGGTCTTGTCGATCAGGATGATC
TGGACGAAGAGCATCAGGGGCTCGCGCCAGCCGAACTGTTCGCCAGGCTCAAGGCGCGCATGCCCGACGG
CGAGGATCTCGTCGTGACCCATGGCGATGCCTGCTTGCCGAATATCATGGTGGAAAATGGCCGCTTTTCT
GGATTCATCGACTGTGGCCGGCTGGGTGTGGCGGACCGCTATCAGGACATAGCGTTGGCTACCCGTGATA
TTGCTGAAGAGCTTGGCGGCGAATGGGCTGACCGCTTCCTCGTGCTTTACGGTATCGCCGCTCCCGATTC
GCAGCGCATCGCCTTCTATCGCCTTCTTGACGAGTTCTTCTGAGCGGGACTCTGGGGTTCGAAATGACCG
ACCAAGCGACGCCCAACCTGCCATCACGAGATTTCGATTCCACCGCCGCCTTCTATGAAAGGTTGGGCTT
CGGAATCGTTTTCCGGGACGCCGGCTGGATGATCCTCCAGCGCGGGGATCTCATGCTGGAGTTCTTCGCC
CACCCCAACTTGTTTATTGCAGCTTATAATGGTTACAAATAAAGCAATAGCATCACAAATTTCACAAATA
AAGCATTTTTTTCACTGCATTCTAGTTGTGGTTTGTCCAAACTCATCAATGTATCTTATCATGTCTGTAT
ACCGTCGACCTCTAGCTAGAGCTTGGCGTAATCATGGTCATAGCTGTTTCCTGTGTGAAATTGTTATCCG
CTCACAATTCCACACAACATACGAGCCGGAAGCATAAAGTGTAAAGCCTGGGGTGCCTAATGAGTGAGCT
AACTCACATTAATTGCGTTGCGCTCACTGCCCGCTTTCCAGTCGGGAAACCTGTCGTGCCAGCTGCATTA
ATGAATCGGCCAACGCGCGGGGAGAGGCGGTTTGCGTATTGGGCGCTCTTCCGCTTCCTCGCTCACTGAC
TCGCTGCGCTCGGTCGTTCGGCTGCGGCGAGCGGTATCAGCTCACTCAAAGGCGGTAATACGGTTATCCA
CAGAATCAGGGGATAACGCAGGAAAGAACATGTGAGCAAAAGGCCAGCAAAAGGCCAGGAACCGTAAAAA
GGCCGCGTTGCTGGCGTTTTTCCATAGGCTCCGCCCCCCTGACGAGCATCACAAAAATCGACGCTCAAGT
CAGAGGTGGCGAAACCCGACAGGACTATAAAGATACCAGGCGTTTCCCCCTGGAAGCTCCCTCGTGCGCT
CTCCTGTTCCGACCCTGCCGCTTACCGGATACCTGTCCGCCTTTCTCCCTTCGGGAAGCGTGGCGCTTTC
TCATAGCTCACGCTGTAGGTATCTCAGTTCGGTGTAGGTCGTTCGCTCCAAGCTGGGCTGTGTGCACGAA
CCCCCCGTTCAGCCCGACCGCTGCGCCTTATCCGGTAACTATCGTCTTGAGTCCAACCCGGTAAGACACG
ACTTATCGCCACTGGCAGCAGCCACTGGTAACAGGATTAGCAGAGCGAGGTATGTAGGCGGTGCTACAGA
GTTCTTGAAGTGGTGGCCTAACTACGGCTACACTAGAAGAACAGTATTTGGTATCTGCGCTCTGCTGAAG
CCAGTTACCTTCGGAAAAAGAGTTGGTAGCTCTTGATCCGGCAAACAAACCACCGCTGGTAGCGGTGGTT
TTTTTGTTTGCAAGCAGCAGATTACGCGCAGAAAAAAAGGATCTCAAGAAGATCCTTTGATCTTTTCTAC
GGGGTCTGACGCTCAGTGGAACGAAAACTCACGTTAAGGGATTTTGGTCATGAGATTATCAAAAAGGATC
TTCACCTAGATCCTTTTAAATTAAAAATGAAGTTTTAAATCAATCTAAAGTATATATGAGTAAACTTGGT
CTGACAGTTACCAATGCTTAATCAGTGAGGCACCTATCTCAGCGATCTGTCTATTTCGTTCATCCATAGT
TGCCTGACTCCCCGTCGTGTAGATAACTACGATACGGGAGGGCTTACCATCTGGCCCCAGTGCTGCAATG
ATACCGCGAGACCCACGCTCACCGGCTCCAGATTTATCAGCAATAAACCAGCCAGCCGGAAGGGCCGAGC
GCAGAAGTGGTCCTGCAACTTTATCCGCCTCCATCCAGTCTATTAATTGTTGCCGGGAAGCTAGAGTAAG
TAGTTCGCCAGTTAATAGTTTGCGCAACGTTGTTGCCATTGCTACAGGCATCGTGGTGTCACGCTCGTCG
TTTGGTATGGCTTCATTCAGCTCCGGTTCCCAACGATCAAGGCGAGTTACATGATCCCCCATGTTGTGCA
AAAAAGCGGTTAGCTCCTTCGGTCCTCCGATCGTTGTCAGAAGTAAGTTGGCCGCAGTGTTATCACTCAT
GGTTATGGCAGCACTGCATAATTCTCTTACTGTCATGCCATCCGTAAGATGCTTTTCTGTGACTGGTGAG
TACTCAACCAAGTCATTCTGAGAATAGTGTATGCGGCGACCGAGTTGCTCTTGCCCGGCGTCAATACGGG
ATAATACCGCGCCACATAGCAGAACTTTAAAAGTGCTCATCATTGGAAAACGTTCTTCGGGGCGAAAACT
CTCAAGGATCTTACCGCTGTTGAGATCCAGTTCGATGTAACCCACTCGTGCACCCAACTGATCTTCAGCA
TCTTTTACTTTCACCAGCGTTTCTGGGTGAGCAAAAACAGGAAGGCAAAATGCCGCAAAAAAGGGAATAA
GGGCGACACGGAAATGTTGAATACTCATACTCTTCCTTTTTCAATATTATTGAAGCATTTATCAGGGTTA
TTGTCTCATGAGCGGATACATATTTGAATGTATTTAGAAAAATAAACAAATAGGGGTTCCGCGCACATTT
CCCCGAAAAGTGCCACCTGACGTCGACGGATCGGGAGATCTCCCGATCCCCTATGGTGCACTCTCAGTAC
AATCTGCTCTGATGCCGCATAGTTAAGCCAGTATCTGCTCCCTGCTTGTGTGT
